>Addgene plasmid #50736 | pSLIK-NFLAG-hEWSR1P552L-CMyc | addgene partial sequence | sequence record 77893 | cPPT-F 5'-gggaaagaatagtagacataatag-3'
ATTACAAAAACAAATTACAAAAATTCAAAATTTTCGGGTTTATTACAGGGACAGCAGAGATCCAGTTTGG
TTAATTCTAGACAGTTATCAACAAGTTTGTACAAAAAAGCAGGCTTTAAAGGAACCAATTCAGTCGACTG
GATCCTTTACCACTCCCTATCAGTGATAGAGAAAAGTGAAAGTCGAGTTTACCACTCCCTATCAGTGATA
GAGAAAAGTGAAAGTCGAGTTTACCACTCCCTATCAGTGATAGAGAAAAGTGAAAGTCGAGTTTACCACT
CCCTATCAGTGATAGAGAAAAGTGAAAGTCGAGTTTACCACTCCCTATCAGTGATAGAGAAAAGTGAAAG
TCGAGTTTACCACTCCCTATCAGTGATAGAGAAAAGTGAAAGTCGAGTTTACCACTCCCTATCAGTGATA
GAGAAAAGTGAAAGTCGAGCTCGGTACCCGGGTCGAGGTAGGCGTGTACGGTGGGAGGCCTATATAAGCA
GAGCTCGTTTAGTGAACCGTCAGATCGCCTGGAGACGCCATCCACGCTGTTTTGACCTCCATAGAAGACA
CCGGGACCGATCCAGCCTCCGCGGCCCCGAACTAGTCACCATGGACTACAAGGACGACGATGACAAAATG
GCGTCCACGGATTACAGTACCTATAGCCAAGCTGCAGCGCAGCAGGGCTACAGTGCTTACACCGCCCAGC
CCACTCAAGGATATGCACAGACCACCCAGGCATATGGGCAACAAAGCTATGGAACCTATGGACAGCCCAC
TGATGTCAGCTATACCCAGGCTCAGACCACTGCAACCTATGGGCAGACCGCCTATGCAACTTCTTATGGA
CAGCCTCCCACTGGTTATACTACTCCAACTGCCCCCCAGGCATACAGCCAGCCTGTCCAGGGGTATGGCA
CTGGTGCTTATGATACCACCACTGCTACAGTCACCA
