>Addgene plasmid #50736 | pSLIK-NFLAG-hEWSR1P552L-CMyc | addgene partial sequence | sequence record 130683 | hUBCpro-R 5'-CTAAGGCCGAGTCTTATGAGCAG-3'
GACGCTCGCTGCGCCCTTCGTCTGACGTGGCAGCGCTCGCCGTGAGGAGGGGGGCGCCCGCGGGAGGCGC
CAAAACCCGGCGCGGAGGCCAGATCTTGGGTGGGTTAATTAACCATCTTTATGGCTCGAGATGTTATCAA
CCACTTTGTACAAGAAAGCTGGGTCTAGATATCTCGAGTGCGGCCGCCTACAGATCCTCTTCTGAGATGA
GTTTTTGTTCGTAGGGCCGATCTCTGCGCTCCTGACGGTGCTCGCCTTTATCCATTTTTCCAGGTCCTCC
ACGTCCTCCTCTTCTTCCTCCCATCTGTTCCATCAAAGGTCCAGGGGGCCCCCCAGGGCCACCTCGTCTT
CCTCCACCAAAGCCACCTCGGTCCATGCCCCGGCCACCACGGAAGCCACCTCTGTCTCCACCACGGCCAC
CTCTGAACATTCCACCGGGACCACCACGATCCATGAGGCCACCTCTTCCTCCCCGCATGCCACCAGGGCC
ACCTCTGCCACGATCACCACCCGGGGGCGGAAAGGGTGGCAGGAGGAAGCCTTCAGGCTTTGGGGCCTTA
CACTGGTTGCACTCTGTTCTCCAGGCGAAGTTCTGGTTTCCACAACCCGGATTGGGACACTGCCAGTCTC
CAGCTCGGTGCTGGACGTTTCCTCCTCCAGAGGGGTTCCCTCGGGAACCCCGGGGTCCTCTTGGAGGGAA
GCCTCCTCTATCTCCTCCACGGCCTCCCATGCGACC
