[The description below was written by a language model from this plasmid's Addgene catalogue record.]
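Description:
pSLIK-NFLAG-hEWSR1P552L-CMyc is a lentiviral transfer plasmid of about 14.6 kb built on the pSLIK-neo backbone. It is propagated in bacteria under ampicillin selection, and a recombination-deficient stable strain is recorded as the growth host, as is common for lentiviral plasmids carrying repeated LTR sequences. Transduced mammalian cells can be selected with G418 through the neomycin resistance marker. The record does not include a feature table, so the detailed layout of the backbone (LTRs, packaging signal, the promoter driving the resistance marker, and any transactivator) cannot be confirmed from the information given.

The payload is a roughly 2 kb human EWSR1 coding sequence carrying a proline-to-leucine substitution at residue 552. A FLAG epitope is fused at the N-terminus and a Myc epitope at the C-terminus, so the protein can be detected or immunoprecipitated from either end. The insert was first cloned into the pEN_Tmcs entry vector and then moved by Gateway LR recombination into pSLIK-neo together with the TRE promoter. Expression is therefore driven by a tetracycline-responsive element, which requires a tetracycline-controlled transactivator and normally gives doxycycline-regulated expression.

Lentiviral particles are produced by co-transfecting the plasmid with the packaging plasmid psPAX2 and the envelope plasmid pMD2G. The resulting virus allows stable delivery and regulated expression of the tagged mutant protein. The associated publication evaluates the FUS/TLS-related gene EWSR1 in amyotrophic lateral sclerosis, so the construct is suited to studying the cellular behaviour of this EWSR1 variant in that disease context.
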