Addgene plasmid #50736: pSLIK-NFLAG-hEWSR1P552L-CMyc
Purpose: Produces lentivirus expressing human EWSR1P552L mutant with FLAG tag at its N-terminus and Myc tag at its C-terminus by co-transfection with psPAX2 and pMD2G
Depositing lab: Zissimos Mourelatos. Depositing organization: Stanford University. Publication: Evaluating the role of the FUS/TLS-related gene EWSR1 in amyotrophic lateral sclerosis. Couthouis J, Hart MP, Erion R, King OD, Diaz Z, Nakaya T, Ibrahim F, Kim HJ, Mojsilovic-Petrovic J, Panossian S, Kim CE, Frackelton EC, Solski JA, Williams KL, Clay-Falcone D, Elman L, McCluskey L, Greene R, Hakonarson H, Kalb RG, Lee VM, Trojanowski JQ, Nicholson GA, Blair IP, Bonini NM, Van Deerlin VM, Mourelatos Z, Shorter J, Gitler AD. Hum Mol Genet. 2012 Jul 1;21(13):2899-911. doi: 10.1093/hmg/dds116. Epub 2012 Mar 27. PubMed 22454397.
Backbone
  Vector backbone: pSLIK-neo
  Backbone manufacturer: Iain Fraser(Addgene plasmid #25735)
  Backbone size w/o insert (bp): 13286
  Total vector size (bp): 14600
  Modifications to backbone: hEWSR1 P552L was cloned into pEN_Tmcs vector at SpeI/NotI sites. The SpeI site was blunt-ended for use. Using LR-recombination, the insert was recombinated into pSLIK-neo vector along with TRE promoter.
  Vector type: Lentiviral
  Selectable markers: Neomycin (select with G418)
Growth in bacteria
  Bacterial resistance: Ampicillin, 100 μg/mL
  Growth temperature: 37°C
  Growth strain: NEB Stable
  Copy number: Unknown
Gene/Insert
  Gene/Insert name: EWSR1 P552L
  Species: H. sapiens (human)
  Insert size (bp): 2032
  Mutation: Changed Pro 552 to Leu
  GenBank ID: NM_001163285.1 NM_001163285.1
  Entrez Gene: EWSR1 (a.k.a. EWS, EWS-FLI1)
  Promoter: TRE
  Tag / fusion protein: FLAG (N terminal on insert); Myc (C terminal on insert)
  Cloning method: Gateway Cloning
  Sequencing primers: 5′ TGGAGACGCCATCCACGCTG; 3′ CCATCTTTATGGCTCGAGATG
Terms and licenses: Academic/Nonprofit Terms; Industry Terms: Not Available to Industry
How to cite: pSLIK-NFLAG-hEWSR1P552L-CMyc was a gift from Zissimos Mourelatos (Addgene plasmid # 50736 ; http://n2t.net/addgene:50736 ; RRID:Addgene_50736)
